>Addgene plasmid #221483 | pLX-EF1a_NKX2-1_Long | addgene full sequence | sequence record 437778 | Addgene NGS Result
TGTAGTCTTATGCAATACTCTTGTAGTCTTGCAACATGGTAACGATGAGTTAGCAACATGCCTTACAAGG
AGAGAAAAAGCACCGTGCATGCCGATTGGTGGAAGTAAGGTGGTACGATCGTGCCTTATTAGGAAGGCAA
CAGACGGGTCTGACATGGATTGGACGAACCACTGAATTGCCGCATTGCAGAGATATTGTATTTAAGTGCC
TAGCTCGATACATAAACGGGTCTCTCTGGTTAGACCAGATCTGAGCCTGGGAGCTCTCTGGCTAACTAGG
GAACCCACTGCTTAAGCCTCAATAAAGCTTGCCTTGAGTGCTTCAAGTAGTGTGTGCCCGTCTGTTGTGT
GACTCTGGTAACTAGAGATCCCTCAGACCCTTTTAGTCAGTGTGGAAAATCTCTAGCAGTGGCGCCCGAA
CAGGGACTTGAAAGCGAAAGGGAAACCAGAGGAGCTCTCTCGACGCAGGACTCGGCTTGCTGAAGCGCGC
ACGGCAAGAGGCGAGGGGCGGCGACTGGTGAGTACGCCAAAAATTTTGACTAGCGGAGGCTAGAAGGAGA
GAGATGGGTGCGAGAGCGTCAGTATTAAGCGGGGGAGAATTAGATCGCGATGGGAAAAAATTCGGTTAAG
GCCAGGGGGAAAGAAAAAATATAAATTAAAACATATAGTATGGGCAAGCAGGGAGCTAGAACGATTCGCA
GTTAATCCTGGCCTGTTAGAAACATCAGAAGGCTGTAGACAAATACTGGGACAGCTACAACCATCCCTTC
AGACAGGATCAGAAGAACTTAGATCATTATATAATACAGTAGCAACCCTCTATTGTGTGCATCAAAGGAT
AGAGATAAAAGACACCAAGGAAGCTTTAGACAAGATAGAGGAAGAGCAAAACAAAAGTAAGACCACCGCA
CAGCAAGCGGCCGCTGATCTTCAGACCTGGAGGAGGAGATATGAGGGACAATTGGAGAAGTGAATTATAT
AAATATAAAGTAGTAAAAATTGAACCATTAGGAGTAGCACCCACCAAGGCAAAGAGAAGAGTGGTGCAGA
GAGAAAAAAGAGCAGTGGGAATAGGAGCTTTGTTCCTTGGGTTCTTGGGAGCAGCAGGAAGCACTATGGG
CGCAGCGTCAATGACGCTGACGGTACAGGCCAGACAATTATTGTCTGGTATAGTGCAGCAGCAGAACAAT
TTGCTGAGGGCTATTGAGGCGCAACAGCATCTGTTGCAACTCACAGTCTGGGGCATCAAGCAGCTCCAGG
CAAGAATCCTGGCTGTGGAAAGATACCTAAAGGATCAACAGCTCCTGGGGATTTGGGGTTGCTCTGGAAA
ACTCATTTGCACCACTGCTGTGCCTTGGAATGCTAGTTGGAGTAATAAATCTCTGGAACAGATTTGGAAT
CACACGACCTGGATGGAGTGGGACAGAGAAATTAACAATTACACAAGCTTAATACACTCCTTAATTGAAG
AATCGCAAAACCAGCAAGAAAAGAATGAACAAGAATTATTGGAATTAGATAAATGGGCAAGTTTGTGGAA
TTGGTTTAACATAACAAATTGGCTGTGGTATATAAAATTATTCATAATGATAGTAGGAGGCTTGGTAGGT
TTAAGAATAGTTTTTGCTGTACTTTCTATAGTGAATAGAGTTAGGCAGGGATATTCACCATTATCGTTTC
AGACCCACCTCCCAACCCCGAGGGGACCCATGCATTGCATCTCAATTAGTCAGCAACCAGGTGTGGAAAG
TCCCCAGGCTCCCCAGCAGGCAGAAGTATGCAAAGCATGCGTCTCAATTAGTCAGCAACCATAGTCCCGC
CCCTAACTCCGCCCATCCCGCCCCTAACTCCGCCCAGTTCCGCCCATTCTCCGCCCCATGGCTGACTAAT
TTTTTTTATTTATGCAGAGGCCGAGGCCGCCTCGGCCTCTGAGCTATTCCAGAAGTAGTGAGGAGGCTTT
TTTGGAGGCCTAGGCTTTTGCAAAAAGCTTTCTAGAGGTACCACCGGAGCTTACCATGACCGAGTACAAG
CCCACGGTGCGCCTCGCCACCCGCGACGACGTCCCCAGGGCCGTACGCACCCTCGCCGCCGCGTTCGCCG
ACTACCCCGCCACGCGCCACACCGTCGATCCGGACCGCCACATCGAGCGGGTCACCGAGCTGCAAGAACT
CTTCCTCACGCGCGTCGGGCTCGACATCGGCAAGGTGTGGGTCGCGGACGACGGCGCCGCCGTGGCGGTC
TGGACCACGCCGGAGAGCGTCGAAGCGGGGGCGGTGTTCGCCGAGATCGGCCCGCGCATGGCCGAGTTGA
GCGGTTCCCGGCTGGCCGCGCAGCAACAGATGGAAGGCCTCCTGGCGCCGCACCGGCCCAAGGAGCCCGC
GTGGTTCCTGGCCACCGTCGGCGTCTCGCCCGACCACCAGGGCAAGGGTCTGGGCAGCGCCGTCGTGCTC
CCCGGAGTGGAGGCGGCCGAGCGCGCCGGGGTGCCCGCCTTCCTGGAGACCTCCGCGCCCCGCAACCTCC
CCTTCTACGAGCGGCTCGGCTTCACCGTCACCGCCGACGTCGAGGTGCCCGAAGGACCGCGCACCTGGTG
CATGACCCGCAAGCCCGGTGCCAGTTAACGAATTCTAGATCTTGAGACAAATGGCAGTATTCATCCACAA
TTTTAAAAGAAAAGGGGGGATTGGGGGGTACAGTGCAGGGGAAAGAATAGTAGACATAATAGCAACAGAC
ATACAAACTAAAGAATTACAAAAACAAATTACAAAAATTCAAAATTTTCGGGTTTATTACAGGGACAGCA
GAGATCCACTTTGGCGCCGGCTCGAGGCCTGCAGGTGCAAAGATGGATAAAGTTTTAAACAGAGAGGAAT
CTTTGCAGCTAATGGACCTTCTAGGTCTTGAAAGGAGTGGGAATTGGCTCCGGTGCCCGTCAGTGGGCAG
AGCGCACATCGCCCACAGTCCCCGAGAAGTTGGGGGGAGGGGTCGGCAATTGAACCGGTGCCTAGAGAAG
GTGGCGCGGGGTAAACTGGGAAAGTGATGTCGTGTACTGGCTCCGCCTTTTTCCCGAGGGTGGGGGAGAA
CCGTATATAAGTGCAGTAGTCGCCGTGAACGTTCTTTTTCGCAACGGGTTTGCCGCCAGAACACAGGTAA
GTGCCGTGTGTGGTTCCCGCGGGCCTGGCCTCTTTACGGGTTATGGCCCTTGCGTGCCTTGAATTACTTC
CACCTGGCTGCAGTACGTGATTCTTGATCCCGAGCTTCGGGTTGGAAGTGGGTGGGAGAGTTCGAGGCCT
TGCGCTTAAGGAGCCCCTTCGCCTCGTGCTTGAGTTGAGGCCTGGCCTGGGCGCTGGGGCCGCCGCGTGC
GAATCTGGTGGCACCTTCGCGCCTGTCTCGCTGCTTTCGATAAGTCTCTAGCCATTTAAAATTTTTGATG
ACCTGCTGCGACGCTTTTTTTCTGGCAAGATAGTCTTGTAAATGCGGGCCAAGATCTGCACACTGGTATT
TCGGTTTTTGGGGCCGCGGGCGGCGACGGGGCCCGTGCGTCCCAGCGCACATGTTCGGCGAGGCGGGGCC
TGCGAGCGCGGCCACCGAGAATCGGACGGGGGTAGTCTCAAGCTGGCCGGCCTGCTCTGGTGCCTGGCCT
CGCGCCGCCGTGTATCGCCCCGCCCTGGGCGGCAAGGCTGGCCCGGTCGGCACCAGTTGCGTGAGCGGAA
AGATGGCCGCTTCCCGGCCCTGCTGCAGGGAGCTCAAAATGGAGGACGCGGCGCTCGGGAGAGCGGGCGG
GTGAGTCACCCACACAAAGGAAAAGGGCCTTTCCGTCCTCAGCCGTCGCTTCATGTGACTCCACGGAGTA
CCGGGCGCCGTCCAGGCACCTCGATTAGTTCTCGAGCTTTTGGAGTACGTCGTCTTTAGGTTGGGGGGAG
GGGTTTTATGCGATGGAGTTTCCCCACACTGAGTGGGTGGAGACTGAAGTTAGGCCAGCTTGGCACTTGA
TGTAATTCTCCTTGGAATTTGCCCTTTTTGAGTTTGGATCTTGGTTCATTCTCAAGCCTCAGACAGTGGT
TCAAAGTTTTTTTCTTCCATTTCAGGTGTCGTGAGGCTAGCATCGATTGATCAACAAGTTTGTACAAAAA
AGTTGGCACCATGTGGTCCGGAGGCAGTGGGAAGGCGCGGGGCTGGGAGGCCGCGGCGGGAGGGAGGAGC
AGCCCCGGCAGGCTCAGCCGCCGCCGAATCATGTCGATGAGTCCAAAGCACACGACTCCGTTCTCAGTGT
CTGACATCTTGAGTCCCCTGGAGGAAAGCTACAAGAAAGTGGGCATGGAGGGCGGCGGCCTCGGGGCTCC
GCTGGCGGCGTACAGGCAGGGCCAGGCGGCACCGCCAACAGCGGCCATGCAGCAGCACGCCGTGGGGCAC
CACGGCGCCGTCACCGCCGCCTACCACATGACGGCGGCGGGGGTGCCCCAGCTCTCGCACTCCGCCGTGG
GGGGCTACTGCAACGGCAACCTGGGCAACATGAGCGAGCTGCCGCCGTACCAGGACACCATGAGGAACAG
CGCCTCTGGCCCCGGATGGTACGGCGCCAACCCAGACCCGCGCTTCCCCGCCATCTCCCGCTTCATGGGC
CCGGCGAGCGGCATGAACATGAGCGGCATGGGCGGCCTGGGCTCGCTGGGGGACGTGAGCAAGAACATGG
CCCCGCTGCCAAGCGCGCCGCGCAGGAAGCGCCGGGTGCTCTTCTCGCAGGCGCAGGTGTACGAGCTGGA
GCGACGCTTCAAGCAACAGAAGTACCTGTCGGCGCCGGAGCGCGAGCACCTGGCCAGCATGATCCACCTG
ACGCCCACGCAGGTCAAGATCTGGTTCCAGAACCACCGCTACAAAATGAAGCGCCAGGCCAAGGACAAGG
CGGCGCAGCAGCAACTGCAGCAGGACAGCGGCGGCGGCGGGGGCGGCGGGGGCACCGGGTGCCCGCAGCA
GCAACAGGCTCAGCAGCAGTCGCCGCGACGCGTGGCGGTGCCGGTCCTGGTGAAAGACGGCAAACCGTGC
CAGGCGGGTGCCCCCGCGCCGGGCGCCGCCAGCCTACAAGGCCACGCGCAGCAGCAGGCGCAGCACCAGG
CGCAGGCCGCGCAGGCGGCGGCAGCGGCCATCTCCGTGGGCAGCGGTGGCGCCGGCCTTGGCGCACACCC
GGGCCACCAGCCAGGCAGCGCAGGCCAGTCTCCGGACCTGGCGCACCACGCCGCCAGCCCCGCGGCGCTG
CAGGGCCAGGTATCCAGCCTGTCCCACCTGAACTCCTCGGGCTCGGACTACGGCACCATGTCCTGCTCCA
CCTTGCTATACGGTCGGACCTGGTTGCCAACTTTCTTGTACAAAGTGGTTGATATCGGTAAGCCTATCCC
TAACCCTCTCCTCGGTCTCGATTCTACGTAGTAATGAACTAGTACCGGTTAAGTCGACAATCAACGCGTT
AAGTCGACAATCAACCTCTGGATTACAAAATTTGTGAAAGATTGACTGGTATTCTTAACTATGTTGCTCC
TTTTACGCTATGTGGATACGCTGCTTTAATGCCTTTGTATCATGCTATTGCTTCCCGTATGGCTTTCATT
TTCTCCTCCTTGTATAAATCCTGGTTGCTGTCTCTTTATGAGGAGTTGTGGCCCGTTGTCAGGCAACGTG
GCGTGGTGTGCACTGTGTTTGCTGACGCAACCCCCACTGGTTGGGGCATTGCCACCACCTGTCAGCTCCT
TTCCGGGACTTTCGCTTTCCCCCTCCCTATTGCCACGGCGGAACTCATCGCCGCCTGCCTTGCCCGCTGC
TGGACAGGGGCTCGGCTGTTGGGCACTGACAATTCCGTGGTGTTGTCGGGGAAATCATCGTCCTTTCCTT
GGCTGCTCGCCTGTGTTGCCACCTGGATTCTGCGCGGGACGTCCTTCTGCTACGTCCCTTCGGCCCTCAA
TCCAGCGGACCTTCCTTCCCGCGGCCTGCTGCCGGCTCTGCGGCCTCTTCCGCGTCTTCGCCTTCGCCCT
CAGACGAGTCGGATCTCCCTTTGGGCCGCCTCCCCGCGTCGACTTTAAGACCAATGACTTACAAGGCAGC
TGTAGATCTTAGCCACTTTTTAAAAGAAAAGGGGGGACTGGAAGGGCTAATTCACTCCCAACGAAGACAA
GATCTGCTTTTTGCTTGTACTGGGTCTCTCTGGTTAGACCAGATCTGAGCCTGGGAGCTCTCTGGCTAAC
TAGGGAACCCACTGCTTAAGCCTCAATAAAGCTTGCCTTGAGTGCTTCAAGTAGTGTGTGCCCGTCTGTT
GTGTGACTCTGGTAACTAGAGATCCCTCAGACCCTTTTAGTCAGTGTGGAAAATCTCTAGCAGTACGTAT
AGTAGTTCATGTCATCTTATTATTCAGTATTTATAACTTGCAAAGAAATGAATATCAGAGAGTGAGAGGA
ACTTGTTTATTGCAGCTTATAATGGTTACAAATAAAGCAATAGCATCACAAATTTCACAAATAAAGCATT
TTTTTCACTGCATTCTAGTTGTGGTTTGTCCAAACTCATCAATGTATCTTATCATGTCTGGCTCTAGCTA
TCCCGCCCCTAACTCCGCCCATCCCGCCCCTAACTCCGCCCAGTTCCGCCCATTCTCCGCCCCATGGCTG
ACTAATTTTTTTTATTTATGCAGAGGCCGAGGCCGCCTCGGCCTCTGAGCTATTCCAGAAGTAGTGAGGA
GGCTTTTTTGGAGGCCTAGGGACGTACCCAATTCGCCCTATAGTGAGTCGTATTACGCGCGCTCACTGGC
CGTCGTTTTACAACGTCGTGACTGGGAAAACCCTGGCGTTACCCAACTTAATCGCCTTGCAGCACATCCC
CCTTTCGCCAGCTGGCGTAATAGCGAAGAGGCCCGCACCGATCGCCCTTCCCAACAGTTGCGCAGCCTGA
ATGGCGAATGGG
[124 nt withheld, positions 6943-7066]
C
[91 nt withheld, positions 7068-7158]
A
[49 nt withheld, positions 7160-7208]
CCTTTGACGTTGGAGTCCACGTTCTTT
[37 nt withheld, positions 7236-7272]
ACCCTATCTCGGTCTATTCTTTTGATTTATAAGGGATTTTGCCGATTTCGGCCTATTGGTTAAAAAATGA
GCTGATTTAACAAAAATTTAACGCGAATTTTAACAAAATATTAACGCTTACAATTTAGGTGGCACTTTTC
GGGGAAATGTGCGCGGAACCCCTATTTGTTTATTTTTCTAAATACATTCAAATATGTATCCGCTCATGAG
ACAATAACCCTGATAAATGCTTCAATAATATTGAAAAAGGAAGAGTATGAGTATTCAACATTTCCGTGTC
GCCCTTATTCCCTTTTTTGCGGCATTTTGCCTTCCTGTTTTTGCTCACCCAGAAACGCTGGTGAAAGTAA
AAGATGCTGAAGATCAGTTGGGTGCACGAGTGGGTTACATCGAACTGGATCTCAACAGCGGTAAGATCCT
TGAGAGTTTTCGCCCCGAAGAACGTTTTCCAATGATGAGCACTTTTAAAGTTCTGCTATGTGGCGCGGTA
TTATCCCGTATTGACGCCGGGCAAGAGCAACTCGGTCGCCGCATACACTATTCTCAGAATGACTTGGTTG
AGTACTCACCAGTCACAGAAAAGCATCTTACGGATGGCATGACAGTAAGAGAATTATGCAGTGCTGCCAT
AACCATGAGTGATAACACTGCGGCCAACTTACTTCTGACAACGATCGGAGGACCGAAGGAGCTAACCGCT
TTTTTGCACAACATGGGGGATCATGTAACTCGCCTTGATCGTTGGGAACCGGAGCTGAATGAAGCCATAC
CAAACGACGAGCGTGACACCACGATGCCTGTAGCAATGGCAACAACGTTGCGCAAACTATTAACTGGCGA
ACTACTTACTCTAGCTTCCCGGCAACAATTAATAGACTGGATGGAGGCGGATAAAGTTGCAGGACCACTT
CTGCGCTCGGCCCTTCCGGCTGGCTGGTTTATTGCTGATAAATCTGGAGCCGGTGAGCGTGGGTCTCGCG
GTATCATTGCAGCACTGGGGCCAGATGGTAAGCCCTCCCGTATCGTAGTTATCTACACGACGGGGAGTCA
GGCAACTATGGATGAACGAAATAGACAGATCGCTGAGATAGGTGCCTCACTGATTAAGCATTGGTAACTG
TCAGACCAAGTTTACTCATATATACTTTAGATTGATTTAAAACTTCATTTTTAATTTAAAAGGATCTAGG
TGAAGATCCTTTTTGATAATCTCATGACCAAAATCCCTTAACGTGAGTTTTCGTTCCACTGAGCGTCAGA
CCCCGTAGAAAAGATCAAAGGATCTTCTTGAGATCCTTTTTTTCTGCGCGTAATCTGCTGCTTGCAAACA
AAAAAACCACCGCTACCAGCGGTGGTTTGTTTGCCGGATCAAGAGCTACCAACTCTTTTTCCGAAGGTAA
CTGGCTTCAGCAGAGCGCAGATACCAAATACTGTTCTTCTAGTGTAGCCGTAGTTAGGCCACCACTTCAA
GAACTCTGTAGCACCGCCTACATACCTCGCTCTGCTAATCCTGTTACCAGTGGCTGCTGCCAGTGGCGAT
AAGTCGTGTCTTACCGGGTTGGACTCAAGACGATAGTTACCGGATAAGGCGCAGCGGTCGGGCTGAACGG
GGGGTTCGTGCACACAGCCCAGCTTGGAGCGAACGACCTACACCGAACTGAGATACCTACAGCGTGAGCT
ATGAGAAAGCGCCACGCTTCCCGAAGGGAGAAAGGCGGACAGGTATCCGGTAAGCGGCAGGGTCGGAACA
GGAGAGCGCACGAGGGAGCTTCCAGGGGGAAACGCCTGGTATCTTTATAGTCCTGTCGGGTTTCGCCACC
TCTGACTTGAGCGTCGATTTTTGTGATGCTCGTCAGGGGGGCGGAGCCTATGGAAAAACGCCAGCAACGC
GGCCTTTTTACGGTTCCTGGCCTTTTGCTGGCCTTTTGCTCACATGTTCTTTCCTGCGTTATCCCCTGAT
TCTGTGGATAACCGTATTACCGCCTTTGAGTGAGCTGATACCGCTCGCCGCAGCCGAACGACCGAGCGCA
GCGAGTCAGTGAGCGAGGAAGCGGAAGAGCGCCCAATACGCAAACCGCCTCTCCCCGCGCGTTGGCCGAT
TCATTAATGCAGCTGGCACGACAGGTTTCCCGACTGGAAAGCGGGCAGTGAGCGCAACGCAATTAATGTG
AGTTAGCTCACTCATTAGGCACCCCAGGCTTTACACTTTATGCTTCCGGCTCGTATGTTGTGTGGAATTG
TGAGCGGATAACAATTTCACACAGGAAACAGCTATGACCATGATTACGCCAAGCGCGCAATTAACCCTCA
CTAAAGGGAACAAAAGCTGGAGCTGCAAGCTTAA
Features (pLannotate 1.2.2; 33 found; start..end, strand, type, name):
      1..227     +  promoter       RSV promoter: Rous sarcoma virus enhancer/promoter
    228..408     +  LTR            5' LTR (truncated): truncated 5' long terminal repeat (LTR) from HIV-1
    455..580     +  misc_feature   HIV-1 Ψ: packaging signal of human immunodeficiency virus type 1
    564..927     +  CDS            HIV-1 gag (fragment): gag protein from human immunodeficiency virus 1; gag
   1073..1306    +  misc_feature   RRE: The Rev response element (RRE) of HIV-1 allows for Rev-dependent mRNA export from the nucleus to the cytoplasm.
   1683..1709    +  CDS            Rev (fragment): human immunodeficiency virus 1 (HIV-1) Rev protein; rev; enhances nuclear export of unspliced and incompletely spliced viral mRNAs
   1716..1739    +  promoter       SV40 promoter (fragment): SV40 early promoter
   1740..1811    +  promoter       SV40 promoter (fragment): SV40 enhancer and early promoter
   1835..1970    +  rep_origin     SV40 ori: SV40 origin of replication
   2016..2612    +  CDS            PuroR (fragment): puromycin N-acetyltransferase; pac from Streptomyces; confers resistance to puromycin
   2661..2778    +  misc_feature   cPPT/CTS: central polypurine tract and central termination sequence of HIV-1
   2843..2909    +  CDS            small t antigen (fragment): SV40 (simian virus 40) small t antigen
   2916..4094    +  promoter       EF-1α promoter: strong constitutive promoter for human elongation factor EF-1α
   4115..4132    +  protein_bind   attB1 (fragment): mutant version of attB; core recombination site for the Gateway® BP reaction BP Clonase™
   4231..5343    +  CDS            NKX2-1: NKX21_HUMAN - Also known as NKX2A, TITF1, TTF1. Experimental evidence at protein level: Swiss-Prot protein existence level 1. Transcription factor that binds and activates the promoter of thyroid specific genes such as thyroglobulin, thyroperoxidase, and thyrotropin receptor. Crucial in the maintenance of the thyroid differentiation phenotype. May play a role in lung development and surfactant homeostasis. Forms a regulatory loop with GRHL2 that coordinates lung epithelial cell morphogenesis and differentiation. Activates the transcription of GNRHR and plays a role in enhancing the circadian o
   5351..5368    -  protein_bind   attB2 (fragment): mutant version of attB; core recombination site for the Gateway® BP reaction BP Clonase™
   5377..5418    +  CDS            V5 tag: epitope tag from simian virus 5
   5469..6057    +  misc_feature   WPRE: woodchuck hepatitis virus posttranscriptional regulatory element
   6108..6127    +  misc_feature   cPPT/CTS (fragment): central polypurine tract and central termination sequence of HIV-1
   6129..6362    +  LTR            3' LTR (ΔU3): self-inactivating 3' long terminal repeat (LTR) from HIV-1
   6440..6561    +  polyA_signal   SV40 poly(A) signal: SV40 polyadenylation signal
   6601..6736    +  rep_origin     SV40 ori: SV40 origin of replication
   6757..6775    -  promoter       T7 promoter: promoter for bacteriophage T7 RNA polymerase
   6783..6938    +  CDS            lacZα (fragment): LacZα fragment of β-galactosidase; lacZ fragment
   6943..7371    +  rep_origin     f1 ori (sequence partly withheld): f1 bacteriophage origin of replication; arrow indicates direction of (+) strand synthesis
   7424..7528    +  promoter       AmpR promoter: bla
   7529..8389    +  CDS            AmpR: β-lactamase; bla; confers resistance to ampicillin, carbenicillin, and related antibiotics
   8560..9148    +  rep_origin     ori: high-copy-number ColE1/pMB1/pBR322/pUC origin of replication
   9331..9423    +  CDS            lacI (fragment): lac repressor; lacI; The lac repressor binds to the lac operator to inhibit transcription in E. coli. This inhibition can be relieved by adding lactose or isopropyl-β-D-thiogalactopyranoside (IPTG).
   9436..9457    +  protein_bind   CAP binding site: CAP binding activates transcription in the presence of cAMP. E. coli catabolite activator protein
   9472..9502    +  promoter       lac promoter: promoter for the E. coli lac operon
   9510..9526    +  protein_bind   lac operator: The lac repressor binds to the lac operator to inhibit transcription in E. coli. This inhibition can be relieved by adding lactose or isopropyl-β-D-thiogalactopyranoside (IPTG). lac repressor encoded by lacI
   9571..9589    +  promoter       T3 promoter: promoter for bacteriophage T3 RNA polymerase
