[The description below was written by a language model from this plasmid's Addgene catalogue record and pLannotate feature annotations shown in this document.]
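Description:
pLX-EF1a_NKX2-1_Long is a lentiviral mammalian expression plasmid built on the pLX307 backbone for overexpression of the long isoform of human NKX2-1 (also known as TTF-1/TITF1), a homeodomain lineage transcription factor of thyroid and lung. It is propagated in E. coli as a high-copy plasmid through a ColE1/pUC-type origin with ampicillin selection (AmpR), and also carries an f1 origin and remnants of lac and T7/T3 cloning-vector sequence. The sequenced record is 9,616 nt. This is smaller than the listed backbone size, which presumably counts the Gateway destination cassette that the insert replaces.

The transfer cassette has a third-generation, self-inactivating layout. An RSV promoter fused to a truncated HIV-1 5' LTR drives genomic RNA production in packaging cells. It is followed by the Ψ packaging signal with a gag fragment, the RRE for Rev-dependent nuclear export, a cPPT/CTS element, and a ΔU3 3' LTR that inactivates LTR promoter activity after integration. Within the provirus, an SV40 early promoter expresses puromycin N-acetyltransferase for selection of transduced cells. A separate EF-1α promoter drives the NKX2-1 open reading frame. The insert was introduced by Gateway recombination and is flanked by attB1 and attB2 sites, with a C-terminal V5 epitope tag downstream of attB2 for detection. A WPRE after the tag enhances transcript stability and expression. The annotated NKX2-1 match covers 1,113 nt of the stated 1,203 bp insert, consistent with additional N-terminal coding sequence specific to the long isoform lying upstream of the matched region.

The construct is intended for stable, constitutive NKX2-1 expression in mammalian cells. The associated work examines how NKX2-1 dosage shapes oncogenic regulation in lung adenocarcinoma.
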