Addgene plasmid #221483: pLX-EF1a_NKX2-1_Long
Purpose: NKX2-1 long isoform lentiviral overexpression
Depositing lab: Matthew Meyerson. Depositing organization: Broad Institute. Publication: Dosage amplification dictates oncogenic regulation by the NKX2-1 lineage factor in lung adenocarcinoma. Pulice JL, Meyerson M. bioRxiv [Preprint]. 2023 Oct 27:2023.10.26.563996. doi: 10.1101/2023.10.26.563996. PubMed 37994369.
Backbone
  Vector backbone: pLX307
  Backbone size w/o insert (bp): 10065
  Vector type: Mammalian Expression, Lentiviral
  Selectable markers: Puromycin
Growth in bacteria
  Bacterial resistance: Ampicillin, 100 μg/mL
  Growth temperature: 37°C
  Growth strain: NEB Stable
  Copy number: High Copy
Gene/Insert
  Gene/Insert name: NKX2-1
  Species: H. sapiens (human)
  Insert size (bp): 1203
  Entrez Gene: NKX2-1 (a.k.a. BCH, BHC, NK-2, NKX2.1, NKX2A, NMTC1, T/EBP, TEBP, TITF1, TTF-1, TTF1)
  Promoter: EF1a
  Tag / fusion protein: V5 (C terminal on insert)
  Cloning method: Gateway Cloning
  Sequencing primers: 5′ EF1a-Fw; 3′ WPRE-Rv
Terms and licenses: Academic/Nonprofit Terms; Industry Terms: Not Available to Industry
How to cite: pLX-EF1a_NKX2-1_Long was a gift from Matthew Meyerson (Addgene plasmid # 221483 ; http://n2t.net/addgene:221483 ; RRID:Addgene_221483)
